>Addgene plasmid #238283 | pRK5_mCherry-P2AT2A-EGFP-BRD4-NUT-KS-FtoG | addgene full sequence | sequence record 474433 | Addgene NGS Result
TTCGAGCTCGCCCGACATTGATTATTGACTAGTTATTAATAGTAATCAATTACGGGGTCATTAGTTCATA
GCCCATATATGGAGTTCCGCGTTACATAACTTACGGTAAATGGCCCGCCTGGCTGACCGCCCAACGACCC
CCGCCCATTGACGTCAATAATGACGTATGTTCCCATAGTAACGCCAATAGGGACTTTCCATTGACGTCAA
TGGGTGGAGTATTTACGGTAAACTGCCCACTTGGCAGTACATCAAGTGTATCATATGCCAAGTACGCCCC
CTATTGACGTCAATGACGGTAAATGGCCCGCCTGGCATTATGCCCAGTACATGACCTTATGGGACTTTCC
TACTTGGCAGTACATCTACGTATTAGTCATCGCTATTACCATGGTGATGCGGTTTTGGCAGTACATCAAT
GGGCGTGGATAGCGGTTTGACTCACGGGGATTTCCAAGTCTCCACCCCATTGACGTCAATGGGAGTTTGT
TTTGGCACCAAAATCAACGGGACTTTCCAAAATGTCGTAACAACTCCGCCCCATTGACGCAAATGGGCGG
TAGGCGTGTACGGTGGGAGGTCTATATAAGCAGAGCTCGTTTAGTGAACCGTCAGATCGCCTGGAGACGC
CATCCACGCTGTTTTGACCTCCATAGAAGACACCGGGACCGATCCAGCCTCCGCGGCCGGGAACGGTGCA
TTGGAACGCGGATTCCCCGTGCCAAGAGTGACGTAAGTACCGCCTATAGAGTCTATAGGCCCACCCCCTT
GGCTTCGTTAGAACGCGGCTACAATTAATACATAACCTTATGTATCATACACATACGATTTAGGTGACAC
TATAGAATAACATCCACTTTGCCTTTCTCTCCACAGGTGTCCACTCCCAGGTCCAACTGCACCTCGGTTC
TATCGATTGAATTCGTACCGGTGCCACCATGGTTTCCAAAGGAGAGGAGGATAATATGGCTATAATTAAA
GAGTTTATGCGGTTCAAGGTGCATATGGAGGGATCTGTGAACGGTCACGAGTTCGAAATCGAGGGCGAAG
GCGAGGGGCGACCCTATGAAGGGACACAGACGGCCAAACTGAAGGTGACCAAGGGTGGCCCCCTGCCTTT
CGCCTGGGACATCCTGTCACCCCAGTTTATGTACGGCTCTAAGGCTTACGTTAAGCACCCTGCCGATATT
CCGGACTACTTGAAACTGAGCTTCCCTGAAGGGTTCAAGTGGGAACGGGTAATGAATTTTGAGGATGGCG
GTGTAGTCACAGTTACCCAGGACAGCTCTCTTCAGGACGGAGAATTTATCTATAAGGTTAAACTTCGGGG
CACTAACTTCCCATCAGACGGCCCCGTGATGCAGAAGAAAACTATGGGCTGGGAAGCCAGCTCAGAACGC
ATGTATCCCGAGGACGGAGCACTGAAGGGAGAAATCAAGCAGCGACTCAAGCTGAAGGATGGGGGACATT
ATGATGCTGAGGTCAAAACCACCTATAAGGCCAAGAAACCCGTTCAGCTTCCTGGGGCATACAACGTGAA
TATCAAACTGGATATTACATCCCATAACGAAGACTATACCATCGTGGAACAGTACGAGCGGGCCGAGGGC
AGACATAGCACAGGGGGCATGGATGAATTGTACAAGGGAAGCGGAGCTACTAACTTCAGCCTGCTGAAGC
AGGCTGGAGACGTGGAGGAGAACCCTGGACCTGGAAGCGGAGAGGGCAGAGGAAGTCTTCTAACATGCGG
TGACGTGGAGGAGAATCCCGGCCCAATGGTGAGCAAGGGCGAGGAGCTGTTCACCGGGGTGGTGCCCATC
CTGGTCGAGCTGGACGGCGACGTAAACGGCCACAAGTTCAGCGTGTCCGGCGAGGGCGAGGGCGATGCCA
CCTACGGCAAGCTGACCCTGAAGTTCATCTGCACCACCGGCAAGCTGCCCGTGCCCTGGCCCACCCTCGT
GACCACCCTGACCTACGGCGTGCAGTGCTTCAGCCGCTACCCCGACCACATGAAGCAGCACGACTTCTTC
AAGTCCGCCATGCCCGAAGGCTACGTCCAGGAGCGCACCATCTTCTTCAAGGACGACGGCAACTACAAGA
CCCGCGCCGAGGTGAAGTTCGAGGGCGACACCCTGGTGAACCGCATCGAGCTGAAGGGCATCGACTTCAA
GGAGGACGGCAACATCCTGGGGCACAAGCTGGAGTACAACTACAACAGCCACAACGTCTATATCATGGCC
GACAAGCAGAAGAACGGCATCAAGGTGAACTTCAAGATCCGCCACAACATCGAGGACGGCAGCGTGCAGC
TCGCCGACCACTACCAGCAGAACACCCCCATCGGCGACGGCCCCGTGCTGCTGCCCGACAACCACTACCT
GAGCACCCAGTCCGCCCTGAGCAAAGACCCCAACGAGAAGCGCGATCACATGGTCCTGCTGGAGTTCGTG
ACCGCCGCCGGGATCACTCTCGGCATGGACGAGCTGTACAAGATGTCTGCGGAGAGCGGCCCTGGGACGA
GATTGAGAAATCTGCCAGTAATGGGGGATGGACTAGAAACTTCCCAAATGTCTACAACACAGGCCCAGGC
CCAACCCCAGCCAGCCAACGCAGCCAGCACCAACCCCCCGCCCCCAGAGACCTCCAACCCTAACAAGCCC
AAGAGGCAG
[300 nt withheld, positions 2670-2969]
AAAATAAATGAGCTACCCACAGAAGAAACCGAGATCATGATAGTCCAGGCAAAAGGAAGAGGACGTGGGA
GGAAAGAAACAGGGACAGCAAAACCTGGCGTTTCCACGGTACCAAACACAACTCAAGCATCGACTCCTCC
GCAGACCCAGACCCCTCAGCCGAATCCTCCTCCTGTGCAGGCCACGCCTCACCCCTTCCCTGCCGTCACC
CCGGACCTCATCGTCCAGACCCCTGTCATGACAGTGGTGCCTCCCCAGCCACTGCAGACGCCCCCGCCAG
TGCCCCCCCAGCCACAACCCCCACCCGCTCCAGCTCCCCAGCCCGTACAGAGCCACCCACCCATCATCGC
GGCCACCCCACAGCCTGTGAAGACAAAGAAGGGAGTGAAGAGGAAAGCAGACACCACCACCCCCACCACC
ATTGACCCCATTCACGAGCCACCCTCGCTGCCCCCGGAGCCCAAGACCACCAAGCTGGGCCAGCGGCGGG
AGAGCAGCCGGCCTGTGAAACCTCCAAAGAAGGACGTGCCCGACTCTCAGCAGCACCCAGCACCAGAGAA
GAGCAGCAAGGTCTCGGAGCAGCTCAAGTGCTGCAGCGGCATCCTCAAGGAGATGTTTGCCAAGAAGCAC
GCCGCCTACGCCTGGCCCTTCTACAAGCCTGTGGACGTGGAGGCACTGGGCCTACACGACTACTGTGACA
TCATCAAGCACCCCATGGACATGAGCACAATCAAGTCTAAACTGGAGGCCCGTGAGTACCGTGATGCTCA
GGAGTTTGGTGCTGACGTCCGATTGATGTTCTCCAACTGCTATAAGTACAACCCTCCTGACCATGAGGTG
GTGGCCATGGCCCGCAAGCTCCAGGATGTGTTCGAAATGCGCTTTGCCAAGATGCCGGACGAGCCTGAGG
AGCCAGTGGTGGCCGTGTCCTCCCCGGCAGTGCCCCCTCCCACCAAGGTTGTGGCCCCGCCCTCATCCAG
CGACAGCAGCAGCGATAGCTCCTCGGACAGTGACAGTTCGACTGATGACTCTGAGGAGGAGCGAGCCCAG
CGGCTGGCTGAGCTCCAGGAGCAGCTCAAAGCCGTGCACGAGCAGCTTGCAGCCCTCTCTCAGCCCCAGC
AGAACAAACCAAAGAAAAAGGAGAAAGACAAGAAGGAAAAGAAAAAAGAAAAGCACAAAAGGAAAGAGGA
AGTGGAAGAGAATAAAAAAAGCAAAGCCAAGGAACCTCCTCCTAAAAAGACGAAGAAAAATAATAGCAGC
AACAGCAATGTGAGCAAGAAGGAGCCAGCGCCCATGAAGAGCAAGCCCCCTCCCACGTATGAG
[249 nt withheld, positions 4293-4541]
GAGAAAGTTGATGTGATTGCCGGCTCCTCCAAGATGAAGGGCTTCTCGTCCTCAGAGTCGGAGAGCTCCA
GTGAGTCCAGCTCCTCTGACAGCGAAGACTCCGAAACAGCATCTGCATTGCCGGGACCGGATATGAGCAT
GAAACCTAGTGCCGCCCTGTCTCCATCCCCTGCACTTCCCTTTCTCCCACCAACTTCTGACCCACCAGAC
CACCCACCCAGGGAGCCACCTCCACAGCCCATCATGCCTTCAGTATTCTCTCCAGACAACCCTCTGATGC
TCTCTGCTTTCCCCAGCTCACTGTTGGTGACAGGGGACGGGGGCCCTTGCCTCAGTGGGGCTGGGGCTGG
CAAGGTCATTGTCAAAGTCAAGACAGAAGGGGGGTCAGCTGAGCCCTCTCAAACTCAGAACTTTATCCTT
ACTCAGACTGCCCTCAATTCGACTGCCCCGGGCACTCCCTGTGGAGGCCTTGAGGGTCCTGCACCTCCAT
TTGTGACAGCATCTAATGTGAAGACCATTCTGCCCTCTAAGGCTGTTGGTGTCAGCCAGGAGGGTCCTCC
AGGCCTTCCGCCTCAGCCTCCACCACCAGTTGCTCAACTGGTCCCCATTGTGCCCCTGGAAAAAGCTTGG
CCAGGGCCACATGGGACAACCGGGGAAGGAGGTCCTGTGGCCACTCTATCCAAGCCTTCCCTAGGTGACC
GCTCCAAAATTTCCAAGGACGTTTATGAGAACTTCCGTCAGTGGCAGCGTTACAAAGCCTTGGCCCGGAG
GCACCTATCCCAGAGTCCTGACACAGAAGCTCTTTCCTGTTTTCTTATCCCAGTGCTTCGTTCCCTGGCC
CGGCTGAAGCCCACTATGACCCTGGAGGAGGGACTGCCATTGGCTGTGCAGGAGTGGGAGCACACCAGCA
ACTTTGACCGGATGATCTTTTATGAGATGGCAGAAAGGTTCATGGAGTTTGAGGCTGAGGAGATGCAGAT
TCAGAACACACAGCTGATGAATGGGTCTCAGGGCCTGTCTCCTGCAACCCCTTTGAAACTTGATCCTCTA
GGGCCCCTGGCCTCTGAGGTTTGCCAGCAGCCAGTGTACATTCCGAAGAAGGCAGCTTCTAAAACAAGAG
CTCCTCGCCGGCGTCAGCGTAAAGCCCAGAGACCTCCTGCTCCTGAGGCACCCAAGGAGATCCCACCAGA
AGCTGTGAAGGAGTATGTTGACATCATGGAATGGCTGGTGGGGACTCACTTGGCCACTGGGGAGTCAGAT
GGAAAACAAGAGGAAGAAGGGCAGCAGCAGGAGGAGGAAGGGATGTATCCAGATCCAGGTCTCCTGAGCT
ACATCAATGAGCTGTGTTCTCAGAAGGTCTTTGTCTCCAAGGTGGAGGCTGTCATTCACCCTCAATTTCT
GGCAGATCTGCTGTCCCCAGAAAAACAGAGAGATCCCTTGGCCTTAATTGAGGAGCTAGAGCAAGAAGAA
GGACTCACTCTTGCCCAGCTGGTCCAGAAGCGACTCATGGCCTTGGAAGAGGAGGAAGATGCAGAGGCGC
CTCCAAGTTTCAGTGGCGCTCAGTTGGACTCAAGTCCTTCTGGTTCTGTTGAGGATGAAGATGGGGATGG
GCGGCTTCGGCCCTCACCTGGGCTTCAGGGGGCTGGGGGCGCCGCTTGCCTTGGAAAGGTTTCTTCTTCA
GGAAAACGGGCAAGAGAAGTGCATGGTGGGCAGGAGCAAGCCCTAGATAGCCCCAGAGGGATGCACAGGG
ATGGGAACACTCTGCCATCCCCCAGCAGCTGGGACCTGCAGCCAGAACTTGCAGCTCCACAGGGAACTCC
GGGACCCTTGGGTGTGGAGAGGAGAGGGTCTGGGAAGGTTATAAACCAGGTATCTCTACATCAGGATGGC
CATCTAGGAGGCGCTGGGCCTCCTGGGCACTGCCTGGTGGCTGATAGGACTTCAGAGGCTCTGCCCCTTT
GTTGGCAGGGAGGCTTCCAGCCTGAGAGCACTCCCAGTTTGGATGCTGGACTTGCAGAGCTGGCTCCTCT
GCAAGGACAAGGGTTAGAAAAGCAAGTCCTGGGATTGCAGAAAGGACAACAAACAGGGGGTCGTGGAGTG
CTTCCTCAAGGGAAGGAGCCTTTAGCAGTGCCCTGGGAAGGCTCTTCAGGAGCCATGTGGGGAGATGACA
GAGGTACCCCCATGGCTCAGAGTTATGATCAGAATCCTTCCCCTAGAGCAGCTGGGGAGAGGGACGATGT
CTGTCTCAGCCCAGGAGTTTGGCTGAGCAGTGAGATGGATGCTGTAGGCTTGGAGCTGCCTGTACAAATA
GAGGAGGTCATAGAGAGCTTCCAAGTTGAGAAGTGTGTAACTGAGTATCAGGAAGGCTGCCAGGGACTGG
GCTCCAGGGGCAACATTTCCCTGGGTCCTGGAGAAACCCTAGTACCTGGGGATACGGAGAGCAGTGTGAT
TCCCTGTGGAGGCACAGTTGCGGCAGCTGCCCTAGAAAAGAGAAACTATTGCAGCTTGCCAGGACCTTTG
AGGGCCAACAGCCCACCCTTGAGGTCCAAAGAAAATCAAGAACAGAGCTGTGAAACCGTAGGGCATCCCA
GTGATCTGTGGGCAGAAGGCTGCTTCCCATTGCTAGAAAGTGGTGATTCCACACTGGGGTCTTCCAAAGA
AACCCTTCCACCCACATGCCAAGGCAATCTCCTTATCATGGGGACTGAGGATGCCTCCTCCTTGCCTGAA
GCCAGTCAAGAGGCAGGGAGCAGAGGCAATTCCTTTTCTCCTCTGTTGGAAACCATAGAACCTGTCAACA
TACTAGATGTTAAAGATGACTGTGGCCTCCAACTAAGGGTCAGCGAGGACACCTGCCCACTGAATGTTCA
TTCTTATGACCCCCAAGGAGAAGGCAGGGTGGATCCTGATCTGTCCAAGCCTAAAAACCTTGCTCCTTTA
CAAGAGAGTCAGGAGTCTTACACAACTGGGACTCCCAAAGCAACATCTTCTCACCAGGGCCTTGGAAGCA
CTTTGCCTAGAAGGGGAACCAGGAATGCCATAGTTCCGAGAGAAACTTCTGTTAGTAAAACACACAGGTC
AGCAGACAGGGCCAAAGGAAAGGAGAAAAAGAAAAAGGAAGCAGAGGAAGAGGATGAGGAACTCTCCAAC
TTTGCTTACCTCTTGGCCTCTAAACTTAGCCTCTCACCAAGGGAGCATCCCCTCAGTCCTCACCATGCCT
CAGGAGGTCAGGGCAGCCAGAGAGCATCCCACCTGCTCCCTGCTGGAGCAAAAGGCCCCAGCAAACTTCC
ATATCCTGTTGCCAAGTCTGGGAAGCGAGCTCTAGCTGGAGGTCCAGCCCCTACTGAAAAGACACCCCAC
TCAGGAGCTCAACTTGGGGTCCCCAGGGAGAAACCCCTAGCTCTGGGAGTAGTTCGACCCTCACAGCCTC
GTAAAAGGCGGTGTGACAGTTTTGTCACGGGCAGAAGGAAGAAACGACGTCGTAGCCAGATGATGATGAT
GAATAAGTTGGTTCTAGCGCAGGGAGGAGGATCCTGTCTATGAGTCGACCTGCAGAAGCTTGGCCGCCAT
GGCCCAACTTGTTTATTGCAGCTTATAATGGTTACAAATAAAGCAATAGCATCACAAATTTCACAAATAA
AGCATTTTTTTCACTGCATTCTAGTTGTGGTTTGTCCAAACTCATCAATGTATCTTATCATGTCTGGATC
GGGAATTAATTCGGCGCAGCACCATGGCCTGAAATAACCTCTGAAAGAGGAACTTGGTTAGGTACCTTCT
GAGGCGGAAAGAACCAGCTGTGGAATGTGTGTCAGTTAGGGTGTGGAAAGTCCCCAGGCTCCCCAGCAGG
CAGAAGTATGCAAAGCATGCATCTCAATTAGTCAGCAACCAGGTGTGGAAAGTCCCCAGGCTCCCCAGCA
GGCAGAAGTATGCAAAGCATGCATCTCAATTAGTCAGCAACCATAGTCCCGCCCCTAACTCCGCCCATCC
CGCCCCTAACTCCGCCCAGTTCCGCCCATTCTCCGCCCCATGGCTGACTAATTTTTTTTATTTATGCAGA
GGCCGAGGCCGCCTCGGCCTCTGAGCTATTCCAGAAGTAGTGAGGAGGCTTTTTTGGAGGCCTAGGCTTT
TGCAAAAAGCTGTTAACAGCTTGGCACTGGCCGTCGTTTTACAACGTCGTGACTGGGAAAACCCTGGCGT
TACCCAACTTAATCGCCTTGCAGCACATCCCCCTTTCGCCAGCTGGCGTAATAGCGAAGAGGCCCGCACC
GATCGCCCTTCCCAACAGTTGCGCAGCCTGAATGGCGAATGGCGCCTGATGCGGTATTTTCTCCTTACGC
ATCTGTGCGGTATTTCACACCGCATA
[142 nt withheld, positions 8908-9049]
C
[141 nt withheld, positions 9051-9191]
CCTTTGACGTTGGAGTCCACGTTCTTT
[37 nt withheld, positions 9219-9255]
ACCCTATCTCGGGCTATTCTTTTGATTTATAAGGGATTTTGCCGATTTCGGCCTATTGGTTAAAAAATGA
GCTGATTTAACAAAAATTTAACGCGAATTTTAACAAAATATTAACGTTTACAATTTTATGGTGCACTCTC
AGTACAATCTGCTCTGATGCCGCATAGTTAAGCCAGCCCCGACACCCGCCAACACCCGCTGACGCGCCCT
GACGGGCTTGTCTGCTCCCGGCATCCGCTTACAGACAAGCTGTGACCGTCTCCGGGAGCTGCATGTGTCA
GAGGTTTTCACCGTCATCACCGAAACGCGCGAGACGAAAGGGCCTCGTGATACGCCTATTTTTATAGGTT
AATGTCATGATAATAATGGTTTCTTAGACGTCAGGTGGCACTTTTCGGGGAAATGTGCGCGGAACCCCTA
TTTGTTTATTTTTCTAAATACATTCAAATATGTATCCGCTCATGAGACAATAACCCTGATAAATGCTTCA
ATAATATTGAAAAAGGAAGAGTATGAGTATTCAACATTTCCGTGTCGCCCTTATTCCCTTTTTTGCGGCA
TTTTGCCTTCCTGTTTTTGCTCACCCAGAAACGCTGGTGAAAGTAAAAGATGCTGAAGATCAGTTGGGTG
CACGAGTGGGTTACATCGAACTGGATCTCAACAGCGGTAAGATCCTTGAGAGTTTTCGCCCCGAAGAACG
TTTTCCAATGATGAGCACTTTTAAAGTTCTGCTATGTGGCGCGGTATTATCCCGTATTGACGCCGGGCAA
GAGCAACTCGGTCGCCGCATACACTATTCTCAGAATGACTTGGTTGAGTACTCACCAGTCACAGAAAAGC
ATCTTACGGATGGCATGACAGTAAGAGAATTATGCAGTGCTGCCATAACCATGAGTGATAACACTGCGGC
CAACTTACTTCTGACAACGATCGGAGGACCGAAGGAGCTAACCGCTTTTTTGCACAACATGGGGGATCAT
GTAACTCGCCTTGATCGTTGGGAACCGGAGCTGAATGAAGCCATACCAAACGACGAGCGTGACACCACGA
TGCCTGTAGCAATGGCAACAACGTTGCGCAAACTATTAACTGGCGAACTACTTACTCTAGCTTCCCGGCA
ACAATTAATAGACTGGATGGAGGCGGATAAAGTTGCAGGACCACTTCTGCGCTCGGCCCTTCCGGCTGGC
TGGTTTATTGCTGATAAATCTGGAGCCGGTGAGCGTGGGTCTCGCGGTATCATTGCAGCACTGGGGCCAG
ATGGTAAGCCCTCCCGTATCGTAGTTATCTACACGACGGGGAGTCAGGCAACTATGGATGAACGAAATAG
ACAGATCGCTGAGATAGGTGCCTCACTGATTAAGCATTGGTAACTGTCAGACCAAGTTTACTCATATATA
CTTTAGATTGATTTAAAACTTCATTTTTAATTTAAAAGGATCTAGGTGAAGATCCTTTTTGATAATCTCA
TGACCAAAATCCCTTAACGTGAGTTTTCGTTCCACTGAGCGTCAGACCCCGTAGAAAAGATCAAAGGATC
TTCTTGAGATCCTTTTTTTCTGCGCGTAATCTGCTGCTTGCAAACAAAAAAACCACCGCTACCAGCGGTG
GTTTGTTTGCCGGATCAAGAGCTACCAACTCTTTTTCCGAAGGTAACTGGCTTCAGCAGAGCGCAGATAC
CAAATACTGTTCTTCTAGTGTAGCCGTAGTTAGGCCACCACTTCAAGAACTCTGTAGCACCGCCTACATA
CCTCGCTCTGCTAATCCTGTTACCAGTGGCTGCTGCCAGTGGCGATAAGTCGTGTCTTACCGGGTTGGAC
TCAAGACGATAGTTACCGGATAAGGCGCAGCGGTCGGGCTGAACGGGGGGTTCGTGCACACAGCCCAGCT
TGGAGCGAACGACCTACACCGAACTGAGATACCTACAGCGTGAGCTATGAGAAAGCGCCACGCTTCCCGA
AGGGAGAAAGGCGGACAGGTATCCGGTAAGCGGCAGGGTCGGAACAGGAGAGCGCACGAGGGAGCTTCCA
GGGGGAAACGCCTGGTATCTTTATAGTCCTGTCGGGTTTCGCCACCTCTGACTTGAGCGTCGATTTTTGT
GATGCTCGTCAGGGGGGCGGAGCCTATGGAAAAACGCCAGCAACGCGGCCTTTTTACGGTTCCTGGCCTT
TTGCTGGCCTTTTGCTCACATGTTCTTTCCTGCGTTATCCCCTGATTCTGTGGATAACCGTATTACCGCC
TTTGAGTGAGCTGATACCGCTCGCCGCAGCCGAACGACCGAGCGCAGCGAGTCAGTGAGCGAGGAAGCGG
AAGAGCGCCCAATACGCAAACCGCCTCTCCCCGCGCGTTGGCCGATTCATTAATGCAGCTGGCACGACAG
GTTTCCCGACTGGAAAGCGGGCAGTGAGCGCAACGCAATTAATGTGAGTTAGCTCACTCATTAGGCACCC
CAGGCTTTACACTTTATGCTTCCGGCTCGTATGTTGTGTGGAATTGTGAGCGGATAACAATTTCACACAG
GAAACAGCTATGACATGATTACGAATTAA
Features (pLannotate 1.2.2; 23 found; start..end, strand, type, name):
     14..393     +  enhancer       CMV enhancer: human cytomegalovirus immediate early enhancer
    394..597     +  promoter       CMV promoter: human cytomegalovirus (CMV) immediate early promoter
    733..776     +  intron         CMV intron (fragment): modified intron A from human cytomegalovirus
    828..846     +  promoter       SP6 promoter: promoter for bacteriophage SP6 RNA polymerase
    850..887     +  CDS            IgH signal sequence (fragment): signal sequence from the mouse immunoglobulin heavy chain variable region
    939..1646    +  CDS            mCherry: mCherry is a basic (constitutively fluorescent) red fluorescent protein published in 2004, derived from Discosoma sp.. It is reported to be a very rapidly-maturing monomer with low acid sensitivity.
   1776..2492    +  CDS            EGFP: EGFP is a basic (constitutively fluorescent) green fluorescent protein published in 1996, derived from Aequorea victoria. It is reported to be a rapidly-maturing weak dimer with moderate acid sensitivity.
   2493..4598    +  CDS            BRD4 (fragment) (sequence partly withheld): BRD4_HUMAN - Also known as HUNK1. Experimental evidence at protein level: Swiss-Prot protein existence level 1. [Isoform B]: Acts as a chromatin insulator in the DNA damage response pathway. Inhibits DNA damage response signaling by recruiting the condensin-2 complex to acetylated histones, leading to chromatin structure remodeling, insulating the region from DNA damage response by limiting spreading of histone H2AX/H2A.x phosphorylation. From Homo sapiens (Human).
   4641..8009    +  CDS            NUTM1: NUTM1_HUMAN - Also known as C15orf55, NUT. Experimental evidence at protein level: Swiss-Prot protein existence level 1. Plays a role in the regulation of proliferation. Regulates TERT expression by modulating SP1 binding to TERT promoter binding sites. From Homo sapiens (Human).
   8117..8251    +  polyA_signal   SV40 poly(A) signal: SV40 polyadenylation signal
   8320..8677    +  promoter       SV40 promoter: SV40 enhancer and early promoter
   8696..8850    +  CDS            lacZα (fragment): LacZα fragment of β-galactosidase; lacZ fragment
   8856..8907    -  misc_feature   bom (fragment): basis of mobility region from pBR322
   8926..9306    +  rep_origin     M13 ori (sequence partly withheld): M13 bacteriophage origin of replication; arrow indicates direction of (+) strand synthesis
   9382..9431    -  misc_feature   bom (fragment): basis of mobility region from pBR322
   9533..9568    -  CDS            rop (fragment): Rop protein, which maintains plasmids at low copy number; rop
   9663..9767    +  promoter       AmpR promoter: bla
   9768..10628   +  CDS            AmpR: β-lactamase; bla; confers resistance to ampicillin, carbenicillin, and related antibiotics
  10799..11387   +  rep_origin     ori: high-copy-number ColE1/pMB1/pBR322/pUC origin of replication
  11570..11662   +  CDS            lacI (fragment): lac repressor; lacI; The lac repressor binds to the lac operator to inhibit transcription in E. coli. This inhibition can be relieved by adding lactose or isopropyl-β-D-thiogalactopyranoside (IPTG).
  11675..11696   +  protein_bind   CAP binding site: CAP binding activates transcription in the presence of cAMP. E. coli catabolite activator protein
  11711..11741   +  promoter       lac promoter: promoter for the E. coli lac operon
  11745..11767   +  protein_bind   lac operator (fragment): The lac repressor binds to the lac operator to inhibit transcription in E. coli. This inhibition can be relieved by adding lactose or isopropyl-β-D-thiogalactopyranoside (IPTG). lac repressor encoded by lacI
