[The description below was written by a language model from this plasmid's Addgene catalogue record and pLannotate feature annotations shown in this document.]
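Description:
pRK5_mCherry-P2AT2A-EGFP-BRD4-NUT-KS-FtoG is a mammalian expression plasmid of about 11.8 kb built on the pRK5 backbone by Gibson assembly. In E. coli it is maintained at high copy through a ColE1/pUC-type origin and selected with ampicillin via the β-lactamase gene. The backbone also carries an M13 phage origin for single-stranded DNA production, an SV40 enhancer/early promoter region, and assorted remnants of lacZα, lacI, rop and bom that have no evident function in this construct.

The expression cassette is driven by the human CMV immediate-early enhancer and promoter, followed by a short CMV intron A fragment and an SP6 promoter, and terminates in an SV40 polyadenylation signal. The annotated IgH signal sequence fragment upstream of the coding region is short and partial. The open reading frame begins with mCherry, followed by an unannotated gap that, judging by the construct name, holds tandem P2A and T2A self-cleaving peptides. EGFP comes next and is fused directly to a fragment of human BRD4 and then human NUTM1 (NUT), recreating the BRD4-NUT fusion oncoprotein. The 2A elements should yield free mCherry as an expression reference alongside the separately released EGFP-tagged fusion, both from one transcript.

"KS-FtoG" in the name most likely denotes a C-terminal micropeptide "killswitch" tag in a phenylalanine-to-glycine variant, consistent with the associated publication on probing condensate microenvironments. It is not annotated in the feature table, and the record does not state its role, although such a substitution would plausibly serve as a control. The stated purpose is simply overexpression of this fusion in mammalian cells.
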