Addgene plasmid #238283: pRK5_mCherry-P2AT2A-EGFP-BRD4-NUT-KS-FtoG
Purpose: For overexpression of mCherry-P2AT2A-EGFP-BRD4-NUT-KS-FtoG
Depositing lab: Denes Hnisz. Depositing organization: Max Planck Institute for Molecular Genetics. Publication: Probing condensate microenvironments with a micropeptide killswitch. Zhang Y, Stoppelkamp I, Fernandez-Pernas P, Allram M, Charman M, Magalhaes AP, Piedavent-Salomon M, Sommer G, Sung YC, Meyer K, Grams N, Halko E, Dongre S, Meierhofer D, Malszycki M, Ilik IA, Aktas T, Kraushar ML, Vastenhouw N, Weitzman MD, Grebien F, Niskanen H, Hnisz D. Nature. 2025 Jun 4. doi: 10.1038/s41586-025-09141-5. PubMed 40468084.
Backbone
  Vector backbone: pRK5
  Vector type: Mammalian Expression
Growth in bacteria
  Bacterial resistance: Ampicillin, 100 μg/mL
  Growth temperature: 37°C
  Growth strain: DH5alpha
  Copy number: High Copy
Gene/Insert
  Gene/Insert name: mCherry-P2AT2A-EGFP-BRD4-NUT-KS-FtoG
  Species: H. sapiens (human)
  Cloning method: Gibson Cloning
Terms and licenses: Academic/Nonprofit Terms; Industry Terms: Not Available to Industry
How to cite: pRK5_mCherry-P2AT2A-EGFP-BRD4-NUT-KS-FtoG was a gift from Denes Hnisz (Addgene plasmid # 238283 ; http://n2t.net/addgene:238283 ; RRID:Addgene_238283)
